Addgene plasmid #77459: SGK1 gRNA (BRDN0001146486)
Purpose: 3rd generation lentiviral gRNA plasmid targeting human SGK1
Depositing lab: John Doench & David Root. Depositing organization: Broad Institute. Publication: Optimized sgRNA design to maximize activity and minimize off-target effects of CRISPR-Cas9. Doench JG, Fusi N, Sullender M, Hegde M, Vaimberg EW, Donovan KF, Smith I, Tothova Z, Wilen C, Orchard R, Virgin HW, Listgarten J, Root DE. Nat Biotechnol. 2016 Jan 18. doi: 10.1038/nbt.3437. PubMed 26780180.
Backbone
  Vector backbone: lentiGuide-Puro
  Backbone manufacturer: Zhang Lab (Addgene plasmid # 52963)
  Vector type: Mammalian Expression, Lentiviral, CRISPR
  Selectable markers: Puromycin
Growth in bacteria
  Bacterial resistance: Ampicillin, 100 μg/mL
  Growth temperature: 37°C
  Growth strain: DH5alpha
  Copy number: High Copy
Gene/Insert
  Gene/Insert name: SGK1 (alt names: SGK1; NM_001143676.1)
  gRNA/shRNA sequence: AACTTACTGTTTGCATGCAT
  Species: H. sapiens (human)
  Entrez Gene: SGK1 (a.k.a. SGK)
  Promoter: hU6
  Cloning method: Unknown
  Sequencing primers: 5′ U6-F; 3′ pS2-R
Terms and licenses: Academic/Nonprofit Terms; Industry Terms: Not Available to Industry
Depositor comments: The gRNA was designed to target the following Genbank reference sequence(s): NM_001143676.1,NM_001143677.1,NM_001143678.1,NM_001291995.1,NM_005627.3. Note that this plasmid does NOT contain Cas9. It should be used in conjunction with lentiCas9-Blast (Addgene #52962) or otherwise with cell lines already expressing Cas9. Browse the full kinome gRNA library at http://www.addgene.org/pooled-library/broadgpp-human-kinome/ or visit http://www.broadinstitute.org/rnai/public/ for detailed protocols and information.
How to cite: SGK1 gRNA (BRDN0001146486) was a gift from John Doench & David Root (Addgene plasmid # 77459 ; http://n2t.net/addgene:77459 ; RRID:Addgene_77459)
