[The description below was written by a language model from this plasmid's Addgene catalogue record and pLannotate feature annotations shown in this document.]
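Description:
SGK1 gRNA (BRDN0001146486) is a third-generation lentiviral CRISPR guide plasmid built on the lentiGuide-Puro backbone, carrying a single guide RNA directed against human SGK1 (serum/glucocorticoid-regulated kinase 1). According to the depositor, the guide was designed against several SGK1 RefSeq transcript variants, and the plasmid belongs to a human kinome gRNA collection. It is propagated in E. coli as a high-copy plasmid through a ColE1/pUC-type origin with ampicillin selection (AmpR). The backbone also retains an f1 origin, an SV40 origin and remnants of lac and phage promoter elements.

The transfer cassette is framed by an RSV promoter-driven truncated HIV-1 5' LTR and a self-inactivating ΔU3 3' LTR. The RSV/5' LTR hybrid makes genomic RNA production Tat-independent, as expected for third-generation packaging systems. Between the LTRs lie the Ψ packaging signal with a partial gag sequence, the Rev response element for Rev-dependent nuclear export, and a cPPT/CTS that aids nuclear import of the proviral DNA. The human U6 RNA polymerase III promoter drives the SGK1-specific spacer, which sits in the short gap before the annotated Streptococcus pyogenes Cas9 gRNA scaffold. Downstream, an EF-1α promoter with its intron A expresses puromycin N-acetyltransferase for selection of transduced mammalian cells, followed by a WPRE that enhances transcript expression.

The plasmid does not encode Cas9, so it is meant to be used alongside a separate Cas9 lentivirus or in cells that already express Cas9, typically to knock out SGK1 in human cells.
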