Features (pLannotate 1.2.2; 29 found; start..end, strand, type, name):
     14..80      +  CDS            small t antigen (fragment): SV40 (simian virus 40) small t antigen
    106..317     +  promoter       EF-1α core promoter: core promoter for human elongation factor EF-1α
    318..1256    +  intron         EF-1α intron A: intron upstream of the start codon of human EF-1α
   1278..1877    +  CDS            PuroR (fragment): puromycin N-acetyltransferase; pac from Streptomyces; confers resistance to puromycin
   1893..2481    +  misc_feature   WPRE: woodchuck hepatitis virus posttranscriptional regulatory element
   2532..2551    +  misc_feature   cPPT/CTS (fragment): central polypurine tract and central termination sequence of HIV-1
   2553..2786    +  LTR            3' LTR (ΔU3): self-inactivating 3' long terminal repeat (LTR) from HIV-1
   2864..2985    +  polyA_signal   SV40 poly(A) signal: SV40 polyadenylation signal
   3025..3160    +  rep_origin     SV40 ori: SV40 origin of replication
   3181..3199    -  promoter       T7 promoter: promoter for bacteriophage T7 RNA polymerase
   3207..3362    +  CDS            lacZα (fragment): LacZα fragment of β-galactosidase; lacZ fragment
   3367..3795    +  rep_origin     f1 ori (sequence partly withheld): f1 bacteriophage origin of replication; arrow indicates direction of (+) strand synthesis
   3848..3952    +  promoter       AmpR promoter: bla
   3953..4813    +  CDS            AmpR: β-lactamase; bla; confers resistance to ampicillin, carbenicillin, and related antibiotics
   4984..5572    +  rep_origin     ori: high-copy-number ColE1/pMB1/pBR322/pUC origin of replication
   5755..5847    +  CDS            lacI (fragment): lac repressor; lacI; The lac repressor binds to the lac operator to inhibit transcription in E. coli. This inhibition can be relieved by adding lactose or isopropyl-β-D-thiogalactopyranoside (IPTG).
   5860..5881    +  protein_bind   CAP binding site: CAP binding activates transcription in the presence of cAMP. E. coli catabolite activator protein
   5896..5926    +  promoter       lac promoter: promoter for the E. coli lac operon
   5934..5950    +  protein_bind   lac operator: The lac repressor binds to the lac operator to inhibit transcription in E. coli. This inhibition can be relieved by adding lactose or isopropyl-β-D-thiogalactopyranoside (IPTG). lac repressor encoded by lacI
   5995..6013    +  promoter       T3 promoter: promoter for bacteriophage T3 RNA polymerase
   6041..6267    +  promoter       RSV promoter: Rous sarcoma virus enhancer/promoter
   6268..6448    +  LTR            5' LTR (truncated): truncated 5' long terminal repeat (LTR) from HIV-1
   6495..6620    +  misc_feature   HIV-1 Ψ: packaging signal of human immunodeficiency virus type 1
   6604..6967    +  CDS            HIV-1 gag (fragment): gag protein from human immunodeficiency virus 1; gag
   7113..7346    +  misc_feature   RRE: The Rev response element (RRE) of HIV-1 allows for Rev-dependent mRNA export from the nucleus to the cytoplasm.
   7723..7749    +  CDS            Rev (fragment): human immunodeficiency virus 1 (HIV-1) Rev protein; rev; enhances nuclear export of unspliced and incompletely spliced viral mRNAs
   7753..7993    +  promoter       U6 promoter: RNA polymerase III promoter for human U6 snRNA
   8023..8098    +  misc_RNA       gRNA scaffold: guide RNA scaffold for the Streptococcus pyogenes CRISPR/Cas9 system
   8154..8271    +  misc_feature   cPPT/CTS: central polypurine tract and central termination sequence of HIV-1
>Addgene plasmid #77459 | SGK1 gRNA (BRDN0001146486) | addgene full sequence | sequence record 187802 | Addgene Assembled Sequence
CCCGGGTGCAAAGATGGATAAAGTTTTAAACAGAGAGGAATCTTTGCAGCTAATGGACCTTCTAGGTCTT
GAAAGGAGTGGGAATTGGCTCCGGTGCCCGTCAGTGGGCAGAGCGCACATCGCCCACAGTCCCCGAGAAG
TTGGGGGGAGGGGTCGGCAATTGATCCGGTGCCTAGAGAAGGTGGCGCGGGGTAAACTGGGAAAGTGATG
TCGTGTACTGGCTCCGCCTTTTTCCCGAGGGTGGGGGAGAACCGTATATAAGTGCAGTAGTCGCCGTGAA
CGTTCTTTTTCGCAACGGGTTTGCCGCCAGAACACAGGTAAGTGCCGTGTGTGGTTCCCGCGGGCCTGGC
CTCTTTACGGGTTATGGCCCTTGCGTGCCTTGAATTACTTCCACCTGGCTGCAGTACGTGATTCTTGATC
CCGAGCTTCGGGTTGGAAGTGGGTGGGAGAGTTCGAGGCCTTGCGCTTAAGGAGCCCCTTCGCCTCGTGC
TTGAGTTGAGGCCTGGCCTGGGCGCTGGGGCCGCCGCGTGCGAATCTGGTGGCACCTTCGCGCCTGTCTC
GCTGCTTTCGATAAGTCTCTAGCCATTTAAAATTTTTGATGACCTGCTGCGACGCTTTTTTTCTGGCAAG
ATAGTCTTGTAAATGCGGGCCAAGATCTGCACACTGGTATTTCGGTTTTTGGGGCCGCGGGCGGCGACGG
GGCCCGTGCGTCCCAGCGCACATGTTCGGCGAGGCGGGGCCTGCGAGCGCGGCCACCGAGAATCGGACGG
GGGTAGTCTCAAGCTGGCCGGCCTGCTCTGGTGCCTGGCCTCGCGCCGCCGTGTATCGCCCCGCCCTGGG
CGGCAAGGCTGGCCCGGTCGGCACCAGTTGCGTGAGCGGAAAGATGGCCGCTTCCCGGCCCTGCTGCAGG
GAGCTCAAAATGGAGGACGCGGCGCTCGGGAGAGCGGGCGGGTGAGTCACCCACACAAAGGAAAAGGGCC
TTTCCGTCCTCAGCCGTCGCTTCATGTGACTCCACGGAGTACCGGGCGCCGTCCAGGCACCTCGATTAGT
TCTCGAGCTTTTGGAGTACGTCGTCTTTAGGTTGGGGGGAGGGGTTTTATGCGATGGAGTTTCCCCACAC
TGAGTGGGTGGAGACTGAAGTTAGGCCAGCTTGGCACTTGATGTAATTCTCCTTGGAATTTGCCCTTTTT
GAGTTTGGATCTTGGTTCATTCTCAAGCCTCAGACAGTGGTTCAAAGTTTTTTTCTTCCATTTCAGGTGT
CGTGACGTACGGCCACCATGACCGAGTACAAGCCCACGGTGCGCCTCGCCACCCGCGACGACGTCCCCAG
GGCCGTACGCACCCTCGCCGCCGCGTTCGCCGACTACCCCGCCACGCGCCACACCGTCGATCCGGACCGC
CACATCGAGCGGGTCACCGAGCTGCAAGAACTCTTCCTCACGCGCGTCGGGCTCGACATCGGCAAGGTGT
GGGTCGCGGACGACGGCGCCGCCGTGGCGGTCTGGACCACGCCGGAGAGCGTCGAAGCGGGGGCGGTGTT
CGCCGAGATCGGCCCGCGCATGGCCGAGTTGAGCGGTTCCCGGCTGGCCGCGCAGCAACAGATGGAAGGC
CTCCTGGCGCCGCACCGGCCCAAGGAGCCCGCGTGGTTCCTGGCCACCGTCGGAGTCTCGCCCGACCACC
AGGGCAAGGGTCTGGGCAGCGCCGTCGTGCTCCCCGGAGTGGAGGCGGCCGAGCGCGCCGGGGTGCCCGC
CTTCCTGGAGACCTCCGCGCCCCGCAACCTCCCCTTCTACGAGCGGCTCGGCTTCACCGTCACCGCCGAC
GTCGAGGTGCCCGAAGGACCGCGCACCTGGTGCATGACCCGCAAGCCCGGTGCCTGAACGCGTTAAGTCG
ACAATCAACCTCTGGATTACAAAATTTGTGAAAGATTGACTGGTATTCTTAACTATGTTGCTCCTTTTAC
GCTATGTGGATACGCTGCTTTAATGCCTTTGTATCATGCTATTGCTTCCCGTATGGCTTTCATTTTCTCC
TCCTTGTATAAATCCTGGTTGCTGTCTCTTTATGAGGAGTTGTGGCCCGTTGTCAGGCAACGTGGCGTGG
TGTGCACTGTGTTTGCTGACGCAACCCCCACTGGTTGGGGCATTGCCACCACCTGTCAGCTCCTTTCCGG
GACTTTCGCTTTCCCCCTCCCTATTGCCACGGCGGAACTCATCGCCGCCTGCCTTGCCCGCTGCTGGACA
GGGGCTCGGCTGTTGGGCACTGACAATTCCGTGGTGTTGTCGGGGAAATCATCGTCCTTTCCTTGGCTGC
TCGCCTGTGTTGCCACCTGGATTCTGCGCGGGACGTCCTTCTGCTACGTCCCTTCGGCCCTCAATCCAGC
GGACCTTCCTTCCCGCGGCCTGCTGCCGGCTCTGCGGCCTCTTCCGCGTCTTCGCCTTCGCCCTCAGACG
AGTCGGATCTCCCTTTGGGCCGCCTCCCCGCGTCGACTTTAAGACCAATGACTTACAAGGCAGCTGTAGA
TCTTAGCCACTTTTTAAAAGAAAAGGGGGGACTGGAAGGGCTAATTCACTCCCAACGAAGACAAGATCTG
CTTTTTGCTTGTACTGGGTCTCTCTGGTTAGACCAGATCTGAGCCTGGGAGCTCTCTGGCTAACTAGGGA
ACCCACTGCTTAAGCCTCAATAAAGCTTGCCTTGAGTGCTTCAAGTAGTGTGTGCCCGTCTGTTGTGTGA
CTCTGGTAACTAGAGATCCCTCAGACCCTTTTAGTCAGTGTGGAAAATCTCTAGCAGTACGTATAGTAGT
TCATGTCATCTTATTATTCAGTATTTATAACTTGCAAAGAAATGAATATCAGAGAGTGAGAGGAACTTGT
TTATTGCAGCTTATAATGGTTACAAATAAAGCAATAGCATCACAAATTTCACAAATAAAGCATTTTTTTC
ACTGCATTCTAGTTGTGGTTTGTCCAAACTCATCAATGTATCTTATCATGTCTGGCTCTAGCTATCCCGC
CCCTAACTCCGCCCATCCCGCCCCTAACTCCGCCCAGTTCCGCCCATTCTCCGCCCCATGGCTGACTAAT
TTTTTTTATTTATGCAGAGGCCGAGGCCGCCTCGGCCTCTGAGCTATTCCAGAAGTAGTGAGGAGGCTTT
TTTGGAGGCCTAGGGACGTACCCAATTCGCCCTATAGTGAGTCGTATTACGCGCGCTCACTGGCCGTCGT
TTTACAACGTCGTGACTGGGAAAACCCTGGCGTTACCCAACTTAATCGCCTTGCAGCACATCCCCCTTTC
GCCAGCTGGCGTAATAGCGAAGAGGCCCGCACCGATCGCCCTTCCCAACAGTTGCGCAGCCTGAATGGCG
AATGGG
[124 nt withheld, positions 3367-3490]
C
[91 nt withheld, positions 3492-3582]
A
[49 nt withheld, positions 3584-3632]
CCTTTGACGTTGGAGTCCACGTTCTTT
[37 nt withheld, positions 3660-3696]
ACCCTATCTCGGTCTATTCTTTTGATTTATAAGGGATTTTGCCGATTTCGGCCTATTGGTTAAAAAATGA
GCTGATTTAACAAAAATTTAACGCGAATTTTAACAAAATATTAACGCTTACAATTTAGGTGGCACTTTTC
GGGGAAATGTGCGCGGAACCCCTATTTGTTTATTTTTCTAAATACATTCAAATATGTATCCGCTCATGAG
ACAATAACCCTGATAAATGCTTCAATAATATTGAAAAAGGAAGAGTATGAGTATTCAACATTTCCGTGTC
GCCCTTATTCCCTTTTTTGCGGCATTTTGCCTTCCTGTTTTTGCTCACCCAGAAACGCTGGTGAAAGTAA
AAGATGCTGAAGATCAGTTGGGTGCACGAGTGGGTTACATCGAACTGGATCTCAACAGCGGTAAGATCCT
TGAGAGTTTTCGCCCCGAAGAACGTTTTCCAATGATGAGCACTTTTAAAGTTCTGCTATGTGGCGCGGTA
TTATCCCGTATTGACGCCGGGCAAGAGCAACTCGGTCGCCGCATACACTATTCTCAGAATGACTTGGTTG
AGTACTCACCAGTCACAGAAAAGCATCTTACGGATGGCATGACAGTAAGAGAATTATGCAGTGCTGCCAT
AACCATGAGTGATAACACTGCGGCCAACTTACTTCTGACAACGATCGGAGGACCGAAGGAGCTAACCGCT
TTTTTGCACAACATGGGGGATCATGTAACTCGCCTTGATCGTTGGGAACCGGAGCTGAATGAAGCCATAC
CAAACGACGAGCGTGACACCACGATGCCTGTAGCAATGGCAACAACGTTGCGCAAACTATTAACTGGCGA
ACTACTTACTCTAGCTTCCCGGCAACAATTAATAGACTGGATGGAGGCGGATAAAGTTGCAGGACCACTT
CTGCGCTCGGCCCTTCCGGCTGGCTGGTTTATTGCTGATAAATCTGGAGCCGGTGAGCGTGGGTCTCGCG
GTATCATTGCAGCACTGGGGCCAGATGGTAAGCCCTCCCGTATCGTAGTTATCTACACGACGGGGAGTCA
GGCAACTATGGATGAACGAAATAGACAGATCGCTGAGATAGGTGCCTCACTGATTAAGCATTGGTAACTG
TCAGACCAAGTTTACTCATATATACTTTAGATTGATTTAAAACTTCATTTTTAATTTAAAAGGATCTAGG
TGAAGATCCTTTTTGATAATCTCATGACCAAAATCCCTTAACGTGAGTTTTCGTTCCACTGAGCGTCAGA
CCCCGTAGAAAAGATCAAAGGATCTTCTTGAGATCCTTTTTTTCTGCGCGTAATCTGCTGCTTGCAAACA
AAAAAACCACCGCTACCAGCGGTGGTTTGTTTGCCGGATCAAGAGCTACCAACTCTTTTTCCGAAGGTAA
CTGGCTTCAGCAGAGCGCAGATACCAAATACTGTTCTTCTAGTGTAGCCGTAGTTAGGCCACCACTTCAA
GAACTCTGTAGCACCGCCTACATACCTCGCTCTGCTAATCCTGTTACCAGTGGCTGCTGCCAGTGGCGAT
AAGTCGTGTCTTACCGGGTTGGACTCAAGACGATAGTTACCGGATAAGGCGCAGCGGTCGGGCTGAACGG
GGGGTTCGTGCACACAGCCCAGCTTGGAGCGAACGACCTACACCGAACTGAGATACCTACAGCGTGAGCT
ATGAGAAAGCGCCACGCTTCCCGAAGGGAGAAAGGCGGACAGGTATCCGGTAAGCGGCAGGGTCGGAACA
GGAGAGCGCACGAGGGAGCTTCCAGGGGGAAACGCCTGGTATCTTTATAGTCCTGTCGGGTTTCGCCACC
TCTGACTTGAGCGTCGATTTTTGTGATGCTCGTCAGGGGGGCGGAGCCTATGGAAAAACGCCAGCAACGC
GGCCTTTTTACGGTTCCTGGCCTTTTGCTGGCCTTTTGCTCACATGTTCTTTCCTGCGTTATCCCCTGAT
TCTGTGGATAACCGTATTACCGCCTTTGAGTGAGCTGATACCGCTCGCCGCAGCCGAACGACCGAGCGCA
GCGAGTCAGTGAGCGAGGAAGCGGAAGAGCGCCCAATACGCAAACCGCCTCTCCCCGCGCGTTGGCCGAT
TCATTAATGCAGCTGGCACGACAGGTTTCCCGACTGGAAAGCGGGCAGTGAGCGCAACGCAATTAATGTG
AGTTAGCTCACTCATTAGGCACCCCAGGCTTTACACTTTATGCTTCCGGCTCGTATGTTGTGTGGAATTG
TGAGCGGATAACAATTTCACACAGGAAACAGCTATGACCATGATTACGCCAAGCGCGCAATTAACCCTCA
CTAAAGGGAACAAAAGCTGGAGCTGCAAGCTTAATGTAGTCTTATGCAATACTCTTGTAGTCTTGCAACA
TGGTAACGATGAGTTAGCAACATGCCTTACAAGGAGAGAAAAAGCACCGTGCATGCCGATTGGTGGAAGT
AAGGTGGTACGATCGTGCCTTATTAGGAAGGCAACAGACGGGTCTGACATGGATTGGACGAACCACTGAA
TTGCCGCATTGCAGAGATATTGTATTTAAGTGCCTAGCTCGATACATAAACGGGTCTCTCTGGTTAGACC
AGATCTGAGCCTGGGAGCTCTCTGGCTAACTAGGGAACCCACTGCTTAAGCCTCAATAAAGCTTGCCTTG
AGTGCTTCAAGTAGTGTGTGCCCGTCTGTTGTGTGACTCTGGTAACTAGAGATCCCTCAGACCCTTTTAG
TCAGTGTGGAAAATCTCTAGCAGTGGCGCCCGAACAGGGACTTGAAAGCGAAAGGGAAACCAGAGGAGCT
CTCTCGACGCAGGACTCGGCTTGCTGAAGCGCGCACGGCAAGAGGCGAGGGGCGGCGACTGGTGAGTACG
CCAAAAATTTTGACTAGCGGAGGCTAGAAGGAGAGAGATGGGTGCGAGAGCGTCAGTATTAAGCGGGGGA
GAATTAGATCGCGATGGGAAAAAATTCGGTTAAGGCCAGGGGGAAAGAAAAAATATAAATTAAAACATAT
AGTATGGGCAAGCAGGGAGCTAGAACGATTCGCAGTTAATCCTGGCCTGTTAGAAACATCAGAAGGCTGT
AGACAAATACTGGGACAGCTACAACCATCCCTTCAGACAGGATCAGAAGAACTTAGATCATTATATAATA
CAGTAGCAACCCTCTATTGTGTGCATCAAAGGATAGAGATAAAAGACACCAAGGAAGCTTTAGACAAGAT
AGAGGAAGAGCAAAACAAAAGTAAGACCACCGCACAGCAAGCGGCCGCTGATCTTCAGACCTGGAGGAGG
AGATATGAGGGACAATTGGAGAAGTGAATTATATAAATATAAAGTAGTAAAAATTGAACCATTAGGAGTA
GCACCCACCAAGGCAAAGAGAAGAGTGGTGCAGAGAGAAAAAAGAGCAGTGGGAATAGGAGCTTTGTTCC
TTGGGTTCTTGGGAGCAGCAGGAAGCACTATGGGCGCAGCGTCAATGACGCTGACGGTACAGGCCAGACA
ATTATTGTCTGGTATAGTGCAGCAGCAGAACAATTTGCTGAGGGCTATTGAGGCGCAACAGCATCTGTTG
CAACTCACAGTCTGGGGCATCAAGCAGCTCCAGGCAAGAATCCTGGCTGTGGAAAGATACCTAAAGGATC
AACAGCTCCTGGGGATTTGGGGTTGCTCTGGAAAACTCATTTGCACCACTGCTGTGCCTTGGAATGCTAG
TTGGAGTAATAAATCTCTGGAACAGATTTGGAATCACACGACCTGGATGGAGTGGGACAGAGAAATTAAC
AATTACACAAGCTTAATACACTCCTTAATTGAAGAATCGCAAAACCAGCAAGAAAAGAATGAACAAGAAT
TATTGGAATTAGATAAATGGGCAAGTTTGTGGAATTGGTTTAACATAACAAATTGGCTGTGGTATATAAA
ATTATTCATAATGATAGTAGGAGGCTTGGTAGGTTTAAGAATAGTTTTTGCTGTACTTTCTATAGTGAAT
AGAGTTAGGCAGGGATATTCACCATTATCGTTTCAGACCCACCTCCCAACCCCGAGGGGACCCAGAGAGG
GCCTATTTCCCATGATTCCTTCATATTTGCATATACGATACAAGGCTGTTAGAGAGATAATTAGAATTAA
TTTGACTGTAAACACAAAGATATTAGTACAAAATACGTGACGTAGAAAGTAATAATTTCTTGGGTAGTTT
GCAGTTTTAAAATTATGTTTTAAAATGGACTATCATATGCTTACCGTAACTTGAAAGTATTTCGATTTCT
TGGCTTTATATATCTTGTGGAAAGGACGAAACACCGAACTTACTGTTTGCATGCATGTTTTAGAGCTAGA
AATAGCAAGTTAAAATAAGGCTAGTCCGTTATCAACTTGAAAAAGTGGCACCGAGTCGGTGCTTTTTTAA
GCTTGGCGTAACTAGATCTTGAGACAAATGGCAGTATTCATCCACAATTTTAAAAGAAAAGGGGGGATTG
GGGGGTACAGTGCAGGGGAAAGAATAGTAGACATAATAGCAACAGACATACAAACTAAAGAATTACAAAA
ACAAATTACAAAAATTCAAAATTTTCGGGTTTATTACAGGGACAGCAGAGATCCACTTTGGCGCCGGCTC
GAGGGGG
