>Addgene plasmid #77459 | SGK1 gRNA (BRDN0001146486) | depositor partial sequence | sequence record 144919 | Target Sequence
AACTTACTGTTTGCATGCAT
