>Addgene plasmid #77459 | SGK1 gRNA (BRDN0001146486) | addgene partial sequence | sequence record 187801 | hU6-F
AGAAAGTAATAATTTCTTGGGTAGTTTGCAGTTTTAAAATTATGTTTTAAAATGGACTATCATATGCTTA
CCGTAACTTGAAAGTATTTCGATTTCTTGGCTTTATATATCTTGTGGAAAGGACGAAACACCGAACTTAC
TGTTTGCATGCATGTTTTAGAGCTAGAAATAGCAAGTTAAAATAAGGCTAGTCCGTTATCAACTTGAAAA
AGTGGCACCGAGTCGGTGCTTTTTTAAGCTTGGCGTAACTAGATCTTGAGACAAATGGCAGTATTCATCC
ACAATTTTAAAAGAAAAGGGGGGATTGGGGGGTACAGTGCAGGGGAAAGAATAGTAGACATAATAGCAAC
AGACATACAAACTAAAGAATTACAAAAACAAATTACAAAAATTCAAAATTTTCGGGTTTATTACAGGGAC
AGCAGAGATCCACTTTGGCGCCGGCTCGAGGGGGCCCGGGTGCAAAGATGGATAAAGTTTTAAACAGAGA
GGAATCTTTGCAGCTAATGGACCTTCTAGGTCTTGAAAGGAGTGGGAATTGGCTCCGGTGCCCGTCAGTG
GGCAGAGCGC
